Addgene plasmid #15424: FLAG-MED27
Depositing lab: Joan Conaway & Ronald Conaway. Depositing organization: Stowers Institute for Medical Research. Publication: Identification of mammalian Mediator subunits with similarities to yeast Mediator subunits Srb5, Srb6, Med11, and Rox3. Sato S, Tomomori-Sato C, Banks CA, Sorokina I, Parmely TJ, Kong SE, Jin J, Cai Y, Lane WS, Brower CS, Conaway RC, Conaway JW. J Biol Chem. 2003 Apr 25. 278(17):15123-7. 10.1074/jbc.C300054200 PubMed 12584197.
Backbone
  Vector backbone: pcDNA3.1 N-FLAG/Hyg
  Backbone manufacturer: Invitrogen, modified at Conaway lab
  Backbone size w/o insert (bp): 5600
  Vector type: Mammalian Expression
  Selectable markers: Hygromycin
Growth in bacteria
  Bacterial resistance: Ampicillin, 100 μg/mL
  Growth temperature: 37°C
  Growth strain: DH5alpha
  Copy number: High Copy
Gene/Insert
  Gene/Insert name: MED27 (alt names: CRSP34; CRSP8)
  Species: H. sapiens (human)
  Insert size (bp): 822
  Mutation: N/A
  GenBank ID: NM_004269
  Entrez Gene: MED27 (a.k.a. CRAP34, CRSP34, CRSP8, MED3, TRAP37)
  Tag / fusion protein: FLAG (N terminal on backbone)
  Cloning method: Restriction Enzyme; 5′ cloning site XhoI (not destroyed); 3′ cloning site BamHI (destroyed during cloning)
  Sequencing primers: 5′ T7; 3′ BGH rev
Terms and licenses: Academic/Nonprofit Terms; Industry Terms: Not Available to Industry
How to cite: FLAG-MED27 was a gift from Joan Conaway & Ronald Conaway (Addgene plasmid # 15424 ; http://n2t.net/addgene:15424 ; RRID:Addgene_15424)
