[The description below was written by a language model from this plasmid's Addgene catalogue record.]
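Description:
FLAG-MED27 is a mammalian expression plasmid built on pcDNA3.1 N-FLAG/Hyg, a commercial pcDNA3.1 hygromycin-resistance vector of about 5.6 kb that was modified in the depositing laboratory to supply an N-terminal FLAG epitope. It is propagated in E. coli as a high-copy plasmid under ampicillin selection, and it carries a hygromycin marker that allows selection of stably transfected mammalian cells. The record does not explicitly list the promoter or polyadenylation signal. However, the recommended sequencing primers (T7 forward and BGH reverse) fit the standard pcDNA3.1 layout, in which the cloning site sits downstream of a CMV promoter and T7 priming site and upstream of the bovine growth hormone polyadenylation signal.

The insert is an 822 bp cDNA for human MED27, also known as CRSP34, CRSP8 or TRAP37, with no mutation recorded. MED27 is a subunit of the Mediator complex, the multiprotein coactivator that links transcriptional regulators to RNA polymerase II. The cDNA was cloned by restriction digestion, with the XhoI site retained at the 5′ end and the BamHI site destroyed at the 3′ end, so that the coding sequence is fused to the vector-encoded FLAG tag at its N terminus.

The associated publication concerns the identification of mammalian Mediator subunits related to yeast Mediator components. This suggests the construct serves to express epitope-tagged MED27 in mammalian cells, transiently or in hygromycin-selected stable lines, for detection with anti-FLAG antibodies and for affinity purification of MED27 with its associated Mediator proteins. No feature table was supplied, so the details of individual backbone elements cannot be confirmed from the record.
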