>Addgene plasmid #15424 | FLAG-MED27 | addgene partial sequence | sequence record 21876 | T7 5'-TAATACGACTCACTATAGGG-3'
GAGATGCGGAACAAGGAGACGCTGGAGGGCCGGGAGAAGGCCTTTATTGCGCACTTCCAGGACAACTTAC
ATTCGGTCAACCGGGACCTCAATGAGCTGGAACGTCTGAGCAATCTGGTAGGCAAGCCATCTGAGAACCA
TCCTCTTCATAACAGTGGGCTGTTAAGCCTGGATCCTGTGCAGGACAAAACTCCTCTCTATAGTCAACTC
CTTCAAGCATATAAGTGGTCAAACAAGTTGCAGTACCATGCAGGACTAGCATCTGGCCTTTTAAATCAGC
AGTCATTGAAGCGTTCCGCTAATCAGATGGGAGTATCTGCCAAACGTAGACCAAAGGCTCAGCCCACAAC
TCTTGTCCTACCACCTCAATATGTTGATGATGTGATCAGCCGCATTGACAGGATGTTTCCTGAAATGTCC
ATCCACTTATCCAGACCCAATGGAACATCAGCAATGCTTCTGGTGACCTTGGGAAAGGTGTTGAAAGTGA
TCGTCGTCATGCGGAGCCTGTTCATTGATCGAACAATAGTAAAGGGATATAACGAGAATGTCTACACAGA
AGATGGCAAGCTTGATATATGGTCCAAATCCAACTATCAATAATCCCAGAAGGTGACAGACCATGTCACC
ACTGCCCTGCTCCACTATCAGCTGCCCCAA
